Addgene plasmid #252009: pTE_13 - pCMV-Cas9-XTEN-FAN1
Purpose: Mammalian expression of Cas9-FAN1 TruEditor
Depositing lab: Neville Sanjana. Depositing organization: New York Genome Center. Publication: Rational design of synthetic proteins using a genome-scale CRISPR screen. Burrell WH, Mueller SJ, Daniloski Z, Duffy Doyle Jr. P, Rovsing AB, James C, Drabkin M, Chou C-Y, So HYA, Katgara L, Sookdeo A, Lu L, Cisse G-I, Yan RE, Sanjana NE. bioRxiv 2026.02.19.706875 10.64898/2026.02.19.706875.
Backbone
  Vector backbone: pCMV
  Vector type: Mammalian Expression, CRISPR
Growth in bacteria
  Bacterial resistance: Ampicillin, 100 μg/mL
  Growth temperature: 37°C
  Growth strain: NEB Stable
  Copy number: High Copy
Gene/Insert
  Gene/Insert name: Cas9-FAN1
  Species: H. sapiens (human), Synthetic
  Mutation: NA
  Cloning method: Gibson Cloning
Terms and licenses: Academic/Nonprofit Terms; Industry Terms: Not Available to Industry
Depositor comments: Please visit https://doi.org/10.64898/2026.02.19.706875 for bioRxiv preprint. A G232E mutation was found in FAN1 that does not affect the plasmid's function
How to cite: pTE_13 - pCMV-Cas9-XTEN-FAN1 was a gift from Neville Sanjana (Addgene plasmid # 252009 ; http://n2t.net/addgene:252009 ; RRID:Addgene_252009)
