[The description below was written by a language model from this plasmid's Addgene catalogue record and pLannotate feature annotations shown in this document.]
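Description:
pTE_13 - pCMV-Cas9-XTEN-FAN1 is a 10.7 kb mammalian expression plasmid on a pCMV backbone that encodes a fusion of Streptococcus pyogenes Cas9 to human FAN1, described in the record as the Cas9-FAN1 "TruEditor". It is maintained in E. coli through a high-copy ColE1/pUC-type origin and selected with ampicillin via the β-lactamase gene and its native promoter. The backbone also carries short remnants of lac regulatory sequence (lac promoter, operator, CAP site, a lacI fragment), a pBR322 bom fragment and a tiny SV40 promoter fragment. These appear to be cloning-vector leftovers rather than functional parts of the design. No mammalian selection marker or guide RNA cassette is annotated, so a guide would presumably need to be supplied from a separate construct.

The expression unit runs from the human cytomegalovirus immediate-early enhancer and promoter, through the fusion open reading frame, to a bovine growth hormone polyadenylation signal. Cas9 is annotated as two overlapping N- and C-terminal segments, which most likely reflects how the annotation tool matches split-Cas9 reference entries, together covering one continuous Cas9 coding sequence. About 180 nt separate Cas9 from the FAN1 coding sequence. This gap is unannotated, but the plasmid name indicates it includes an XTEN linker, a flexible unstructured peptide commonly used to join Cas9 to effector domains. FAN1 is a DNA repair nuclease, and tethering it to Cas9 would be expected to bring that activity to the targeted site, although the record does not spell out the mechanism. The depositor notes a G232E substitution in FAN1 that reportedly does not affect function. The associated work concerns rational design of synthetic proteins informed by a genome-scale CRISPR screen, and the plasmid is intended for expressing this editor in mammalian cells.
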