Features (pLannotate 1.2.2; 15 found; start..end, strand, type, name):
      1..380     +  enhancer       CMV enhancer: human cytomegalovirus immediate early enhancer
    381..584     +  promoter       CMV promoter: human cytomegalovirus (CMV) immediate early promoter
    631..2349    +  CDS            Cas9(N): N-terminal portion of Streptococcus pyogenes Cas9 (Zetsche et al., 2015)
   2236..4734    +  CDS            Cas9(C): C-terminal portion of Streptococcus pyogenes Cas9 (Zetsche et al., 2015)
   4918..7965    +  CDS            FAN1: FAN1_HUMAN - Also known as KIAA1018 From Homo sapiens (Human).
   8024..8248    +  polyA_signal   bGH poly(A) signal: bovine growth hormone polyadenylation signal
   8252..8273    +  promoter       SV40 promoter (fragment): SV40 enhancer and early promoter
   8341..8363    -  protein_bind   lac operator (fragment): The lac repressor binds to the lac operator to inhibit transcription in E. coli. This inhibition can be relieved by adding lactose or isopropyl-β-D-thiogalactopyranoside (IPTG). lac repressor encoded by lacI
   8367..8397    -  promoter       lac promoter: promoter for the E. coli lac operon
   8412..8433    -  protein_bind   CAP binding site: CAP binding activates transcription in the presence of cAMP. E. coli catabolite activator protein
   8446..8538    -  CDS            lacI (fragment): lac repressor; lacI; The lac repressor binds to the lac operator to inhibit transcription in E. coli. This inhibition can be relieved by adding lactose or isopropyl-β-D-thiogalactopyranoside (IPTG).
   8721..9309    -  rep_origin     ori: high-copy-number ColE1/pMB1/pBR322/pUC origin of replication
   9480..10340   -  CDS            AmpR: β-lactamase; bla; confers resistance to ampicillin, carbenicillin, and related antibiotics
  10341..10445   -  promoter       AmpR promoter: bla
  10516..10560   -  misc_feature   bom (fragment): basis of mobility region from pBR322
>Addgene plasmid #252009 | pTE_13 - pCMV-Cas9-XTEN-FAN1 | addgene full sequence | sequence record 501651 | Addgene NGS Result
GACATTGATTATTGACTAGTTATTAATAGTAATCAATTACGGGGTCATTAGTTCATAGCCCATATATGGA
GTTCCGCGTTACATAACTTACGGTAAATGGCCCGCCTGGCTGACCGCCCAACGACCCCCGCCCATTGACG
TCAATAATGACGTATGTTCCCATAGTAACGCCAATAGGGACTTTCCATTGACGTCAATGGGTGGAGTATT
TACGGTAAACTGCCCACTTGGCAGTACATCAAGTGTATCATATGCCAAGTACGCCCCCTATTGACGTCAA
TGACGGTAAATGGCCCGCCTGGCATTATGCCCAGTACATGACCTTATGGGACTTTCCTACTTGGCAGTAC
ATCTACGTATTAGTCATCGCTATTACCATGGTGATGCGGTTTTGGCAGTACATCAATGGGCGTGGATAGC
GGTTTGACTCACGGGGATTTCCAAGTCTCCACCCCATTGACGTCAATGGGAGTTTGTTTTGGCACCAAAA
TCAACGGGACTTTCCAAAATGTCGTAACAACTCCGCCCCATTGACGCAAATGGGCGGTAGGCGTGTACGG
TGGGAGGTCTATATAAGCAGAGCTGGTTTAGTGAACCGTCAGATCCGCTAGAGATCCGCGGCCGGCCACC
ATGGACAAGAAGTACAGCATCGGCCTGGACATCGGCACCAACTCTGTGGGCTGGGCCGTGATCACCGACG
AGTACAAGGTGCCCAGCAAGAAATTCAAGGTGCTGGGCAACACCGACCGGCACAGCATCAAGAAGAACCT
GATCGGAGCCCTGCTGTTCGACAGCGGCGAAACAGCCGAGGCCACCCGGCTGAAGAGAACCGCCAGAAGA
AGATACACCAGACGGAAGAACCGGATCTGCTATCTGCAAGAGATCTTCAGCAACGAGATGGCCAAGGTGG
ACGACAGCTTCTTCCACAGACTGGAAGAGTCCTTCCTGGTGGAAGAGGATAAGAAGCACGAGCGGCACCC
CATCTTCGGCAACATCGTGGACGAGGTGGCCTACCACGAGAAGTACCCCACCATCTACCACCTGAGAAAG
AAACTGGTGGACAGCACCGACAAGGCCGACCTGCGGCTGATCTATCTGGCCCTGGCCCACATGATCAAGT
TCCGGGGCCACTTCCTGATCGAGGGCGACCTGAACCCCGACAACAGCGACGTGGACAAGCTGTTCATCCA
GCTGGTGCAGACCTACAACCAGCTGTTCGAGGAAAACCCCATCAACGCCAGCGGCGTGGACGCCAAGGCC
ATCCTGTCTGCCAGACTGAGCAAGAGCAGACGGCTGGAAAATCTGATCGCCCAGCTGCCCGGCGAGAAGA
AGAATGGCCTGTTCGGAAACCTGATTGCCCTGAGCCTGGGCCTGACCCCCAACTTCAAGAGCAACTTCGA
CCTGGCCGAGGATGCCAAACTGCAGCTGAGCAAGGACACCTACGACGACGACCTGGACAACCTGCTGGCC
CAGATCGGCGACCAGTACGCCGACCTGTTTCTGGCCGCCAAGAACCTGTCCGACGCCATCCTGCTGAGCG
ACATCCTGAGAGTGAACACCGAGATCACCAAGGCCCCCCTGAGCGCCTCTATGATCAAGAGATACGACGA
GCACCACCAGGACCTGACCCTGCTGAAAGCTCTCGTGCGGCAGCAGCTGCCTGAGAAGTACAAAGAGATT
TTCTTCGACCAGAGCAAGAACGGCTACGCCGGCTACATTGACGGCGGAGCCAGCCAGGAAGAGTTCTACA
AGTTCATCAAGCCCATCCTGGAAAAGATGGACGGCACCGAGGAACTGCTCGTGAAGCTGAACAGAGAGGA
CCTGCTGCGGAAGCAGCGGACCTTCGACAACGGCAGCATCCCCCACCAGATCCACCTGGGAGAGCTGCAC
GCCATTCTGCGGCGGCAGGAAGATTTTTACCCATTCCTGAAGGACAACCGGGAAAAGATCGAGAAGATCC
TGACCTTCCGCATCCCCTACTACGTGGGCCCTCTGGCCAGGGGAAACAGCAGATTCGCCTGGATGACCAG
AAAGAGCGAGGAAACCATCACCCCCTGGAACTTCGAGGAAGTGGTGGACAAGGGCGCTTCCGCCCAGAGC
TTCATCGAGCGGATGACCAACTTCGATAAGAACCTGCCCAACGAGAAGGTGCTGCCCAAGCACAGCCTGC
TGTACGAGTACTTCACCGTGTATAACGAGCTGACCAAAGTGAAATACGTGACCGAGGGAATGAGAAAGCC
CGCCTTCCTGAGCGGCGAGCAGAAAAAGGCCATCGTGGACCTGCTGTTCAAGACCAACCGGAAAGTGACC
GTGAAGCAGCTGAAAGAGGACTACTTCAAGAAAATCGAGTGCTTCGACTCCGTGGAAATCTCCGGCGTGG
AAGATCGGTTCAACGCCTCCCTGGGCACATACCACGATCTGCTGAAAATTATCAAGGACAAGGACTTCCT
GGACAATGAGGAAAACGAGGACATTCTGGAAGATATCGTGCTGACCCTGACACTGTTTGAGGACAGAGAG
ATGATCGAGGAACGGCTGAAAACCTATGCCCACCTGTTCGACGACAAAGTGATGAAGCAGCTGAAGCGGC
GGAGATACACCGGCTGGGGCAGGCTGAGCCGGAAGCTGATCAACGGCATCCGGGACAAGCAGTCCGGCAA
GACAATCCTGGATTTCCTGAAGTCCGACGGCTTCGCCAACAGAAACTTCATGCAGCTGATCCACGACGAC
AGCCTGACCTTTAAAGAGGACATCCAGAAAGCCCAGGTGTCCGGCCAGGGCGATAGCCTGCACGAGCACA
TTGCCAATCTGGCCGGCAGCCCCGCCATTAAGAAGGGCATCCTGCAGACAGTGAAGGTGGTGGACGAGCT
CGTGAAAGTGATGGGCCGGCACAAGCCCGAGAACATCGTGATCGAAATGGCCAGAGAGAACCAGACCACC
CAGAAGGGACAGAAGAACAGCCGCGAGAGAATGAAGCGGATCGAAGAGGGCATCAAAGAGCTGGGCAGCC
AGATCCTGAAAGAACACCCCGTGGAAAACACCCAGCTGCAGAACGAGAAGCTGTACCTGTACTACCTGCA
GAATGGGCGGGATATGTACGTGGACCAGGAACTGGACATCAACCGGCTGTCCGACTACGATGTGGACCAT
ATCGTGCCTCAGAGCTTTCTGAAGGACGACTCCATCGACAACAAGGTGCTGACCAGAAGCGACAAGAACC
GGGGCAAGAGCGACAACGTGCCCTCCGAAGAGGTCGTGAAGAAGATGAAGAACTACTGGCGGCAGCTGCT
GAACGCCAAGCTGATTACCCAGAGAAAGTTCGACAATCTGACCAAGGCCGAGAGAGGCGGCCTGAGCGAA
CTGGATAAGGCCGGCTTCATCAAGAGACAGCTGGTGGAAACCCGGCAGATCACAAAGCACGTGGCACAGA
TCCTGGACTCCCGGATGAACACTAAGTACGACGAGAATGACAAGCTGATCCGGGAAGTGAAAGTGATCAC
CCTGAAGTCCAAGCTGGTGTCCGATTTCCGGAAGGATTTCCAGTTTTACAAAGTGCGCGAGATCAACAAC
TACCACCACGCCCACGACGCCTACCTGAACGCCGTCGTGGGAACCGCCCTGATCAAAAAGTACCCTAAGC
TGGAAAGCGAGTTCGTGTACGGCGACTACAAGGTGTACGACGTGCGGAAGATGATCGCCAAGAGCGAGCA
GGAAATCGGCAAGGCTACCGCCAAGTACTTCTTCTACAGCAACATCATGAACTTTTTCAAGACCGAGATT
ACCCTGGCCAACGGCGAGATCCGGAAGCGGCCTCTGATCGAGACAAACGGCGAAACCGGGGAGATCGTGT
GGGATAAGGGCCGGGATTTTGCCACCGTGCGGAAAGTGCTGAGCATGCCCCAAGTGAATATCGTGAAAAA
GACCGAGGTGCAGACAGGCGGCTTCAGCAAAGAGTCTATCCTGCCCAAGAGGAACAGCGATAAGCTGATC
GCCAGAAAGAAGGACTGGGACCCTAAGAAGTACGGCGGCTTCGACAGCCCCACCGTGGCCTATTCTGTGC
TGGTGGTGGCCAAAGTGGAAAAGGGCAAGTCCAAGAAACTGAAGAGTGTGAAAGAGCTACTGGGGATCAC
CATCATGGAAAGAAGCAGCTTCGAGAAGAATCCCATCGACTTTCTGGAAGCCAAGGGCTACAAAGAAGTG
AAAAAGGACCTGATCATCAAGCTGCCTAAGTACTCCCTGTTCGAGCTGGAAAACGGCCGGAAGAGAATGC
TGGCCTCTGCCGGCGAACTGCAGAAGGGAAACGAACTGGCCCTGCCCTCCAAATATGTGAACTTCCTGTA
CCTGGCCAGCCACTATGAGAAGCTGAAGGGCTCCCCCGAGGATAATGAGCAGAAACAGCTGTTTGTGGAA
CAGCACAAGCACTACCTGGACGAGATCATCGAGCAGATCAGCGAGTTCTCCAAGAGAGTGATCCTGGCCG
ACGCTAATCTGGACAAAGTGCTGTCCGCCTACAACAAGCACCGGGATAAGCCCATCAGAGAGCAGGCCGA
GAATATCATCCACCTGTTTACCCTGACCAATCTGGGAGCCCCTGCCGCCTTCAAGTACTTTGACACCACC
ATCGACCGGAAGAGGTACACCAGCACCAAAGAGGTGCTGGACGCCACCCTGATCCACCAGAGCATCACCG
GCCTGTACGAGACACGGATCGACCTGTCTCAGCTGGGAGGCGACAAGCGACCTGCCGCCACAAAGAAGGC
TGGACAGGCTAAGAAGAAGAAAGATTACAAAGACGATGACGATAAGTCTGGAGGATCTAGCGGATCTGGA
AGCGAGACACCAGGAACAAGCGAGTCAGCAACACCAGAGAGCAGTGGCGGCAGCAGCTCGGGAGGTGGTT
CGGGTGGATCTGGATCAATGTCAGAAGGGAAACCTCCTGACAAAAAAAGGCCTCGTAGAAGCTTATCAAT
CAGCAAGAATAAGAAAAAAGCATCTAATTCTATTATTTCGTGTTTTAACAATGCACCACCTGCTAAACTT
GCCTGCCCCGTTTGCAGTAAAATGGTGCCTAGATATGACTTAAACCGGCACCTTGATGAAATGTGTGCTA
ACAATGACTTCGTTCAAGTGGATCCAGGGCAGGTTGGCTTAATAAATTCAAATGTGTCTATGGTAGATTT
AACCAGTGTTACCTTAGAAGATGTAACACCTAAGAAGTCACCACCACCAAAGACAAATTTAACCCCTGGC
CAAAGTGATTCAGCAAAAAGGGAAGTAAAGCAGAAGATCAGTCCCTACTTTAAAAGTAATGATGTGGTGT
GCAAAAATCAAGATGAGCTGAGAAATCGTAGTGTGAAAGTCATTTGTTTGGGAAGCCTAGCATCTAAATT
GTCCAGAAAATACGTAAAGGCTAAAAAATCAATAGATAAGGATGAAGAATTTGCCGGTTCTAGTCCACAG
AGTTCCAAATCCACAGTTGTTAAGAGCCTGATTGATAACTCTTCAGAAATTGAGGACGAGGATCAAATTT
TGGAGAACAGTTCTCAAAAAGAAAACGTGTTTAAATGTGATTCTCTAAAGGAAGAGTGCATTCCTGAACA
TATGGTAAGAGAAAGTAAAATAATGGAAGCCGAAAGCCAAAAGGCTACCCGGGAATGTGAGAAATCAGCC
CTCACCCCTGGATTCTCAGATAATGCGATCATGTTATTCTCACCAGATTTCACTCTTAGGAATACATTAA
AGTCTACTTCAGAAGACAGTCTTGTAAAGCAAGAGTGTATCAAAGAAGTGGTTGAAAAACGTGAGGCATG
TCATTGTGAAGAAGTAAAAATGACTGTTGCTTCAGAAGCTAAAATACAGCTGTCAGATTCAGAGGCAAAA
TCTCATAGTTCTGCAGATGATGCTTCTGCATGGAGTAACATCCAAGAGGCTCCTCTGCAGGATGACAGTT
GCTTAAACAATGATATCCCTCACAGCATTCCTTTGGAGCAGGGGTCAAGCTGCAATGGTCCTGGTCAAAC
AACCGGTCATCCTTACTACCTTCGGAGTTTCCTTGTGGTGCTGAAAACCGTACTTGAGAATGAAGATGAT
ATGTTGCTCTTTGATGAGCAGGAGAAGGGAATTGTAACTAAATTTTATCAGTTATCAGCTACTGGTCAGA
AGTTATATGTAAGGCTCTTTCAACGTAAATTAAGCTGGATTAAGATGACCAAATTAGAGTATGAAGAGAT
TGCCTTAGACTTAACACCTGTGATTGAAGAATTGACGAATGCAGGCTTTCTACAGACAGAATCTGAGTTG
CAAGAACTCTCTGAAGTGCTTGAACTCCTTTCTGCTCCTGAACTAAAATCCCTAGCCAAGACCTTCCACT
TGGTGAATCCCAATGGACAGAAACAGCAGCTGGTGGACGCCTTTCTCAAATTGGCCAAACAGCGTTCAGT
CTGCACTTGGGGCAAGAATAAGCCTGGAATTGGTGCAGTGATTTTAAAAAGAGCCAAAGCCTTGGCTGGA
CAGTCAGTACGAATCTGTAAAGGCCCCAGGGCTGTGTTTTCCCGCATCTTGCTACTGTTTTCGTTGACCG
ACTCAATGGAAGATGAAGACGCCGCTTGTGGAGGTCAGGGACAGCTTTCAACAGTCCTGTTGGTCAACCT
CGGCCGAATGGAGTTTCCTAGTTACACCATCAATCGGAAAACCCACATCTTCCAAGACAGAGATGATCTT
ATCAGATATGCAGCAGCCACGCACATGCTGAGTGACATTTCTTCCGCAATGGCCAATGGGAACTGGGAAG
AAGCTAAGGAGCTCGCTCAGTGTGCAAAAAGGGATTGGAACAGACTGAAAAACCACCCTTCTCTGAGATG
CCACGAAGATTTACCACTCTTCCTGCGGTGTTTCACTGTTGGGTGGATTTATACAAGGATTTTGTCTCGG
TTTGTGGAAATACTGCAGAGACTTCACATGTATGAGGAAGCCGTCAGAGAACTTGAAAGCCTTTTGTCTC
AGAGAATTTATTGTCCTGACAGCAGAGGCCGATGGTGGGATCGACTGGCCCTTAATTTACACCAGCACTT
GAAGCGCCTGGAACCGACTATCAAGTGCATCACAGAGGGGCTGGCGGATCCGGAAGTCAGAACGGGACAC
CGCCTTTCACTGTATCAGCGAGCCGTGCGCCTGCGAGAGTCTCCGAGCTGTAAAAAGTTCAAGCACCTCT
TCCAGCAGCTCCCAGAAATGGCTGTGCAAGATGTGAAACACGTGACCATCACAGGCAGGCTGTGCCCACA
GCGTGGGATGTGCAAGTCTGTGTTTGTGATGGAGGCCGGGGAGGCCGCTGACCCCACCACGGTCCTGTGC
TCTGTGGAGGAGCTGGCACTGGCCCATTACAGACGCAGCGGTTTTGACCAGGGGATTCATGGCGAAGGGT
CCACCTTCAGCACCCTGTATGGCCTCCTCCTGTGGGACATCATCTTCATGGATGGGATTCCGGATGTCTT
CAGAAACGCCTGTCAGGCATTCCCCCTGGACTTGTGCACAGACAGCTTCTTCACAAGCAGACGCCCAGCC
CTTGAGGCCAGGCTGCAGCTGATTCATGATGCCCCCGAGGAGAGCCTGCGGGCCTGGGTGGCAGCCACGT
GGCATGAGCAGGAAGGCAGAGTGGCTTCCCTTGTCAGCTGGGATCGCTTCACGTCTCTTCAGCAAGCTCA
GGATCTTGTCTCCTGCCTGGGGGGCCCTGTGCTCAGTGGTGTGTGCAGGCACCTGGCTGCTGACTTTCGA
CACTGTCGAGGGGGCCTCCCCGACCTGGTGGTGTGGAACTCCCAGAGCCGTCACTTTAAGCTGGTGGAAG
TTAAAGGCCCCAATGATCGTCTTTCACATAAGCAGATGATCTGGCTGGCTGAACTGCAGAAGCTGGGGGC
TGAAGTAGAAGTCTGCCACGTGGTTGCAGTTGGAGCTAAGAGCCAAAGCCTTAGCTAGTAGACCGGTCAT
CATCACCATCACCATTGAGTTTAAACCCGCTGATCAGCCTCGACTGTGCCTTCTAGTTGCCAGCCATCTG
TTGTTTGCCCCTCCCCCGTGCCTTCCTTGACCCTGGAAGGTGCCACTCCCACTGTCCTTTCCTAATAAAA
TGAGAAAATTGCATCGCATTGTCTGAGTAGGTGTCATTCTATTCTGGGGGGTGGGGTGGGGCAGGACAGC
AAGGGGGAGGATTGGGAAGACAATAGCAGGCATGCTGGGGATGCGGTGGGCTCTATGGCTTCTGAGGCGG
AAAGAACCAGCTGGGGCTCGATACCGTCGACCTCTAGCTAGAGCTTGGCGTAATCATGGTCATAGCTGTT
TCCTGTGTGAAATTGTTATCCGCTCACAATTCCACACAACATACGAGCCGGAAGCATAAAGTGTAAAGCC
TAGGGTGCCTAATGAGTGAGCTAACTCACATTAATTGCGTTGCGCTCACTGCCCGCTTTCCAGTCGGGAA
ACCTGTCGTGCCAGCTGCATTAATGAATCGGCCAACGCGCGGGGAGAGGCGGTTTGCGTATTGGGCGCTC
TTCCGCTTCCTCGCTCACTGACTCGCTGCGCTCGGTCGTTCGGCTGCGGCGAGCGGTATCAGCTCACTCA
AAGGCGGTAATACGGTTATCCACAGAATCAGGGGATAACGCAGGAAAGAACATGTGAGCAAAAGGCCAGC
AAAAGGCCAGGAACCGTAAAAAGGCCGCGTTGCTGGCGTTTTTCCATAGGCTCCGCCCCCCTGACGAGCA
TCACAAAAATCGACGCTCAAGTCAGAGGTGGCGAAACCCGACAGGACTATAAAGATACCAGGCGTTTCCC
CCTGGAAGCTCCCTCGTGCGCTCTCCTGTTCCGACCCTGCCGCTTACCGGATACCTGTCCGCCTTTCTCC
CTTCGGGAAGCGTGGCGCTTTCTCATAGCTCACGCTGTAGGTATCTCAGTTCGGTGTAGGTCGTTCGCTC
CAAGCTGGGCTGTGTGCACGAACCCCCCGTTCAGCCCGACCGCTGCGCCTTATCCGGTAACTATCGTCTT
GAGTCCAACCCGGTAAGACACGACTTATCGCCACTGGCAGCAGCCACTGGTAACAGGATTAGCAGAGCGA
GGTATGTAGGCGGTGCTACAGAGTTCTTGAAGTGGTGGCCTAACTACGGCTACACTAGAAGAACAGTATT
TGGTATCTGCGCTCTGCTGAAGCCAGTTACCTTCGGAAAAAGAGTTGGTAGCTCTTGATCCGGCAAACAA
ACCACCGCTGGTAGCGGTGGTTTTTTTGTTTGCAAGCAGCAGATTACGCGCAGAAAAAAAGGATCTCAAG
AAGATCCTTTGATCTTTTCTACGGGGTCTGACACTCAGTGGAACGAAAACTCACGTTAAGGGATTTTGGT
CATGAGATTATCAAAAAGGATCTTCACCTAGATCCTTTTAAATTAAAAATGAAGTTTTAAATCAATCTAA
AGTATATATGAGTAAACTTGGTCTGACAGTTACCAATGCTTAATCAGTGAGGCACCTATCTCAGCGATCT
GTCTATTTCGTTCATCCATAGTTGCCTGACTCCCCGTCGTGTAGATAACTACGATACGGGAGGGCTTACC
ATCTGGCCCCAGTGCTGCAATGATACCGCGAGACCCACGCTCACCGGCTCCAGATTTATCAGCAATAAAC
CAGCCAGCCGGAAGGGCCGAGCGCAGAAGTGGTCCTGCAACTTTATCCGCCTCCATCCAGTCTATTAATT
GTTGCCGGGAAGCTAGAGTAAGTAGTTCGCCAGTTAATAGTTTGCGCAACGTTGTTGCCATTGCTACAGG
CATCGTGGTGTCACGCTCGTCGTTTGGTATGGCTTCATTCAGCTCCGGTTCCCAACGATCAAGGCGAGTT
ACATGATCCCCCATGTTGTGCAAAAAAGCGGTTAGCTCCTTCGGTCCTCCGATCGTTGTCAGAAGTAAGT
TGGCCGCAGTGTTATCACTCATGGTTATGGCAGCACTGCATAATTCTCTTACTGTCATGCCATCCGTAAG
ATGCTTTTCTGTGACTGGTGAGTACTCAACCAAGTCATTCTGAGAATAGTGTATGCGGCGACCGAGTTGC
TCTTGCCCGGCGTCAATACGGGATAATACCGCGCCACATAGCAGAACTTTAAAAGTGCTCATCATTGGAA
AACGTTCTTCGGGGCGAAAACTCTCAAGGATCTTACCGCTGTTGAGATCCAGTTCGATGTAACCCACTCG
TGCACCCAACTGATCTTCAGCATCTTTTACTTTCACCAGCGTTTCTGGGTGAGCAAAAACAGGAAGGCAA
AATGCCGCAAAAAAGGGAATAAGGGCGACACGGAAATGTTGAATACTCATACTCTTCCTTTTTCAATATT
ATTGAAGCATTTATCAGGGTTATTGTCTCATGAGCGGATACATATTTGAATGTATTTAGAAAAATAAACA
AATAGGGGTTCCGCGCACATTTCCCCGAAAAGTGCCACCTGACGTCGACGGATCGGGAGATCGATCTCCC
GATCCCCTAGGGTCGACTCTCAGTACAATCTGCTCTGATGCCGCATAGTTAAGCCAGTATCTGCTCCCTG
CTTGTGTGTTGGAGGTCGCTGAGTAGTGCGCGAGCAAAATTTAAGCTACAACAAGGCAAGGCTTGACCGA
CAATTGCATGAAGAATCTGCTTAGGGTTAGGCGTTTTGCGCTGCTTCGCGATGTACGGGCCAGATATACG
CGTT
